>Addgene plasmid #136420 | pLJM1-4EBP1-T37A/T46A | addgene full sequence | sequence record 270114 | Addgene NGS Result
TGATTCTGTGGATAACCGTATTACCGCCTTTGAGTGAGCTGATACCGCTCGCCGCAGCCGAACGACCGAG
CGCAGCGAGTCAGTGAGCGAGGAAGCGGAAGAGCGCCCAATACGCAAACCGCCTCTCCCCGCGCGTTGGC
CGATTCATTAATGCAGCTGGCACGACAGGTTTCCCGACTGGAAAGCGGGCAGTGAGCGCAACGCAATTAA
TGTGAGTTAGCTCACTCATTAGGCACCCCAGGCTTTACACTTTATGCTTCCGGCTCGTATGTTGTGTGGA
ATTGTGAGCGGATAACAATTTCACACAGGAAACAGCTATGACCATGATTACGCCAAGCGCGCAATTAACC
CTCACTAAAGGGAACAAAAGCTGGAGCTGCAAGCTTAATGTAGTCTTATGCAATACTCTTGTAGTCTTGC
AACATGGTAACGATGAGTTAGCAACATGCCTTACAAGGAGAGAAAAAGCACCGTGCATGCCGATTGGTGG
AAGTAAGGTGGTACGATCGTGCCTTATTAGGAAGGCAACAGACGGGTCTGACATGGATTGGACGAACCAC
TGAATTGCCGCATTGCAGAGATATTGTATTTAAGTGCCTAGCTCGATACATAAACGGGTCTCTCTGGTTA
GACCAGATCTGAGCCTGGGAGCTCTCTGGCTAACTAGGGAACCCACTGCTTAAGCCTCAATAAAGCTTGC
CTTGAGTGCTTCAAGTAGTGTGTGCCCGTCTGTTGTGTGACTCTGGTAACTAGAGATCCCTCAGACCCTT
TTAGTCAGTGTGGAAAATCTCTAGCAGTGGCGCCCGAACAGGGACTTGAAAGCGAAAGGGAAACCAGAGG
AGCTCTCTCGACGCAGGACTCGGCTTGCTGAAGCGCGCACGGCAAGAGGCGAGGGGCGGCGACTGGTGAG
TACGCCAAAAATTTTGACTAGCGGAGGCTAGAAGGAGAGAGATGGGTGCGAGAGCGTCAGTATTAAGCGG
GGGAGAATTAGATCGCGATGGGAAAAAATTCGGTTAAGGCCAGGGGGAAAGAAAAAATATAAATTAAAAC
ATATAGTATGGGCAAGCAGGGAGCTAGAACGATTCGCAGTTAATCCTGGCCTGTTAGAAACATCAGAAGG
CTGTAGACAAATACTGGGACAGCTACAACCATCCCTTCAGACAGGATCAGAAGAACTTAGATCATTATAT
AATACAGTAGCAACCCTCTATTGTGTGCATCAAAGGATAGAGATAAAAGACACCAAGGAAGCTTTAGACA
AGATAGAGGAAGAGCAAAACAAAAGTAAGACCACCGCACAGCAAGCGGCCGCTGATCTTCAGACCTGGAG
GAGGAGATATGAGGGACAATTGGAGAAGTGAATTATATAAATATAAAGTAGTAAAAATTGAACCATTAGG
AGTAGCACCCACCAAGGCAAAGAGAAGAGTGGTGCAGAGAGAAAAAAGAGCAGTGGGAATAGGAGCTTTG
TTCCTTGGGTTCTTGGGAGCAGCAGGAAGCACTATGGGCGCAGCGTCAATGACGCTGACGGTACAGGCCA
GACAATTATTGTCTGGTATAGTGCAGCAGCAGAACAATTTGCTGAGGGCTATTGAGGCGCAACAGCATCT
GTTGCAACTCACAGTCTGGGGCATCAAGCAGCTCCAGGCAAGAATCCTGGCTGTGGAAAGATACCTAAAG
GATCAACAGCTCCTGGGGATTTGGGGTTGCTCTGGAAAACTCATTTGCACCACTGCTGTGCCTTGGAATG
CTAGTTGGAGTAATAAATCTCTGGAACAGATTTGGAATCACACGACCTGGATGGAGTGGGACAGAGAAAT
TAACAATTACACAAGCTTAATACACTCCTTAATTGAAGAATCGCAAAACCAGCAAGAAAAGAATGAACAA
GAATTATTGGAATTAGATAAATGGGCAAGTTTGTGGAATTGGTTTAACATAACAAATTGGCTGTGGTATA
TAAAATTATTCATAATGATAGTAGGAGGCTTGGTAGGTTTAAGAATAGTTTTTGCTGTACTTTCTATAGT
GAATAGAGTTAGGCAGGGATATTCACCATTATCGTTTCAGACCCACCTCCCAACCCCGAGGGGACCCGAC
AGGCCCGAAGGAATAGAAGAAGAAGGTGGAGAGAGAGACAGAGACAGATCCATTCGATTAGTGAACGGAT
CTCGACGGTATCGATCACGAGACTAGCCTCGAGCGGCCGCCCCCTTCACCGAGGGCCTATTTCCCATGAT
TCCTTCATATTTGCATATACGATACAAGGCTGTTAGAGAGATAATTGGAATTAATTTGACTGTAAACACA
AAGATATTAGTACAAAATACGTGACGTAGAAAGTAATAATTTCTTGGGTAGTTTGCAGTTTTAAAATTAT
GTTTTAAAATGGACTATCATATGCCAAGTACGCCCCCTATTGACGTCAATGACGGTAAATGGCCCGCCTG
GCATTATGCCCAGTACATGACCTTATGGGACTTTCCTACTTGGCAGTACATCTACGTATTAGTCATCGCT
ATTACCATGGTGATGCGGTTTTGGCAGTACATCAATGGGCGTGGATAGCGGTTTGACTCACGGGGATTTC
CAAGTCTCCACCCCATTGACGTCAATGGGAGTTTGTTTTGGCACCAAAATCAACGGGACTTTCCAAAATG
TCGTAACAACTCCGCCCCATTGACGCAAATGGGCGGTAGGCGTGTACGGTGGGAGGTCTATATAAGCAGA
GCTGGTTTAGTGAACCGTCAGATCCGCTAGCGCTACCGGGTACAAGTCCGGACTCAGATCTCGAGCTCAA
GCTTCGAATTCATGTCCGGGGGCAGCAGCTGCAGCCAGACCCCAAGCCGGGCCATCCCCGCCACTCGCCG
GGTGGTGCTCGGCGACGGCGTGCAGCTCCCGCCCGGGGACTACAGCACGGCCCCCGGCGGCACGCTCTTC
AGCACCGCCCCGGGAGGTACCAGGATCATCTATGACCGGAAATTCCTGATGGAGTGTCGGAACTCACCTG
TGACCAAAACACCCCCAAGGGATCTGCCCACCATTCCGGGGGTCACCAGCCCTTCCAGTGATGAGCCCCC
CATGGAAGCCAGCCAGAGCCACCTGCGCAATAGCCCAGAAGATAAGCGGGCGGGCGGTGAAGAGTCACAG
TTTGAGATGGACATTTAAGAATTCTCGACCTCGAGACAAATGGCAGTATTCATCCACAATTTTAAAAGAA
AAGGGGGGATTGGGGGGTACAGTGCAGGGGAAAGAATAGTAGACATAATAGCAACAGACATACAAACTAA
AGAATTACAAAAACAAATTACAAAAATTCAAAATTTTCGGGTTTATTACAGGGACAGCAGAGATCCACTT
TGGCCGCGGCTCGAGGGGGTTGGGGTTGCGCCTTTTCCAAGGCAGCCCTGGGTTTGCGCAGGGACGCGGC
TGCTCTGGGCGTGGTTCCGGGAAACGCAGCGGCGCCGACCCTGGGTCTCGCACATTCTTCACGTCCGTTC
GCAGCGTCACCCGGATCTTCGCCGCTACCCTTGTGGGCCCCCCGGCGACGCTTCCTGCTCCGCCCCTAAG
TCGGGAAGGTTCCTTGCGGTTCGCGGCGTGCCGGACGTGACAAACGGAAGCCGCACGTCTCACTAGTACC
CTCGCAGACGGACAGCGCCAGGGAGCAATGGCAGCGCGCCGACCGCGATGGGCTGTGGCCAATAGCGGCT
GCTCAGCAGGGCGCGCCGAGAGCAGCGGCCGGGAAGGGGCGGTGCGGGAGGCGGGGTGTGGGGCGGTAGT
GTGGGCCCTGTTCCTGCCCGCGCGGTGTTCCGCATTCTGCAAGCCTCCGGAGCGCACGTCGGCAGTCGGC
TCCCTCGTTGACCGAATCACCGACCTCTCTCCCCAGGGGGATCCACCGGAGCTTACCATGACCGAGTACA
AGCCCACGGTGCGCCTCGCCACCCGCGACGACGTCCCCAGGGCCGTACGCACCCTCGCCGCCGCGTTCGC
CGACTACCCCGCCACGCGCCACACCGTCGATCCGGACCGCCACATCGAGCGGGTCACCGAGCTGCAAGAA
CTCTTCCTCACGCGCGTCGGGCTCGACATCGGCAAGGTGTGGGTCGCGGACGACGGCGCCGCGGTGGCGG
TCTGGACCACGCCGGAGAGCGTCGAAGCGGGGGCGGTGTTCGCCGAGATCGGCCCGCGCATGGCCGAGTT
GAGCGGTTCCCGGCTGGCCGCGCAGCAACAGATGGAAGGCCTCCTGGCGCCGCACCGGCCCAAGGAGCCC
GCGTGGTTCCTGGCCACCGTCGGCGTCTCGCCCGACCACCAGGGCAAGGGTCTGGGCAGCGCCGTCGTGC
TCCCCGGAGTGGAGGCGGCCGAGCGCGCCGGGGTGCCCGCCTTCCTGGAGACCTCCGCGCCCCGCAACCT
CCCCTTCTACGAGCGGCTCGGCTTCACCGTCACCGCCGACGTCGAGGTGCCCGAAGGACCGCGCACCTGG
TGCATGACCCGCAAGCCCGGTGCCTGACGCCCGCCCCACGACCCGCAGCGCCCGACCGAAAGGAGCGCAC
GACCCCATGCATCGGTACCTTTAAGACCAATGACTTACAAGGCAGCTGTAGATCTTAGCCACTTTTTAAA
AGAAAAGGGGGGACTGGAAGGGCTAATTCACTCCCAACGAAGACAAGATCTGCTTTTTGCTTGTACTGGG
TCTCTCTGGTTAGACCAGATCTGAGCCTGGGAGCTCTCTGGCTAACTAGGGAACCCACTGCTTAAGCCTC
AATAAAGCTTGCCTTGAGTGCTTCAAGTAGTGTGTGCCCGTCTGTTGTGTGACTCTGGTAACTAGAGATC
CCTCAGACCCTTTTAGTCAGTGTGGAAAATCTCTAGCAGTAGTAGTTCATGTCATCTTATTATTCAGTAT
TTATAACTTGCAAAGAAATGAATATCAGAGAGTGAGAGGAACTTGTTTATTGCAGCTTATAATGGTTACA
AATAAAGCAATAGCATCACAAATTTCACAAATAAAGCATTTTTTTCACTGCATTCTAGTTGTGGTTTGTC
CAAACTCATCAATGTATCTTATCATGTCTGGCTCTAGCTATCCCGCCCCTAACTCCGCCCATCCCGCCCC
TAACTCCGCCCAGTTCCGCCCATTCTCCGCCCCATGGCTGACTAATTTTTTTTATTTATGCAGAGGCCGA
GGCCGCCTCGGCCTCTGAGCTATTCCAGAAGTAGTGAGGAGGCTTTTTTGGAGGCCTAGGGACGTACCCA
ATTCGCCCTATAGTGAGTCGTATTACGCGCGCTCACTGGCCGTCGTTTTACAACGTCGTGACTGGGAAAA
CCCTGGCGTTACCCAACTTAATCGCCTTGCAGCACATCCCCCTTTCGCCAGCTGGCGTAATAGCGAAGAG
GCCCGCACCGATCGCCCTTCCCAACAGTTGCGCAGCCTGAATGGCGAATGGG
[124 nt withheld, positions 5443-5566]
C
[91 nt withheld, positions 5568-5658]
A
[49 nt withheld, positions 5660-5708]
CCTTTGACGTTGGAGTCCACGTTCTTT
[37 nt withheld, positions 5736-5772]
ACCCTATCTCGGTCTATTCTTTTGATTTATAAGGGATTTTGCCGATTTCGGCCTATTGGTTAAAAAATGA
GCTGATTTAACAAAAATTTAACGCGAATTTTAACAAAATATTAACGCTTACAATTTAGGTGGCACTTTTC
GGGGAAATGTGCGCGGAACCCCTATTTGTTTATTTTTCTAAATACATTCAAATATGTATCCGCTCATGAG
ACAATAACCCTGATAAATGCTTCAATAATATTGAAAAAGGAAGAGTATGAGTATTCAACATTTCCGTGTC
GCCCTTATTCCCTTTTTTGCGGCATTTTGCCTTCCTGTTTTTGCTCACCCAGAAACGCTGGTGAAAGTAA
AAGATGCTGAAGATCAGTTGGGTGCACGAGTGGGTTACATCGAACTGGATCTCAACAGCGGTAAGATCCT
TGAGAGTTTTCGCCCCGAAGAACGTTTTCCAATGATGAGCACTTTTAAAGTTCTGCTATGTGGCGCGGTA
TTATCCCGTATTGACGCCGGGCAAGAGCAACTCGGTCGCCGCATACACTATTCTCAGAATGACTTGGTTG
AGTACTCACCAGTCACAGAAAAGCATCTTACGGATGGCATGACAGTAAGAGAATTATGCAGTGCTGCCAT
AACCATGAGTGATAACACTGCGGCCAACTTACTTCTGACAACGATCGGAGGACCGAAGGAGCTAACCGCT
TTTTTGCACAACATGGGGGATCATGTAACTCGCCTTGATCGTTGGGAACCGGAGCTGAATGAAGCCATAC
CAAACGACGAGCGTGACACCACGATGCCTGTAGCAATGGCAACAACGTTGCGCAAACTATTAACTGGCGA
ACTACTTACTCTAGCTTCCCGGCAACAATTAATAGACTGGATGGAGGCGGATAAAGTTGCAGGACCACTT
CTGCGCTCGGCCCTTCCGGCTGGCTGGTTTATTGCTGATAAATCTGGAGCCGGTGAGCGTGGGTCTCGCG
GTATCATTGCAGCACTGGGGCCAGATGGTAAGCCCTCCCGTATCGTAGTTATCTACACGACGGGGAGTCA
GGCAACTATGGATGAACGAAATAGACAGATCGCTGAGATAGGTGCCTCACTGATTAAGCATTGGTAACTG
TCAGACCAAGTTTACTCATATATACTTTAGATTGATTTAAAACTTCATTTTTAATTTAAAAGGATCTAGG
TGAAGATCCTTTTTGATAATCTCATGACCAAAATCCCTTAACGTGAGTTTTCGTTCCACTGAGCGTCAGA
CCCCGTAGAAAAGATCAAAGGATCTTCTTGAGATCCTTTTTTTCTGCGCGTAATCTGCTGCTTGCAAACA
AAAAAACCACCGCTACCAGCGGTGGTTTGTTTGCCGGATCAAGAGCTACCAACTCTTTTTCCGAAGGTAA
CTGGCTTCAGCAGAGCGCAGATACCAAATACTGTTCTTCTAGTGTAGCCGTAGTTAGGCCACCACTTCAA
GAACTCTGTAGCACCGCCTACATACCTCGCTCTGCTAATCCTGTTACCAGTGGCTGCTGCCAGTGGCGAT
AAGTCGTGTCTTACCGGGTTGGACTCAAGACGATAGTTACCGGATAAGGCGCAGCGGTCGGGCTGAACGG
GGGGTTCGTGCACACAGCCCAGCTTGGAGCGAACGACCTACACCGAACTGAGATACCTACAGCGTGAGCT
ATGAGAAAGCGCCACGCTTCCCGAAGGGAGAAAGGCGGACAGGTATCCGGTAAGCGGCAGGGTCGGAACA
GGAGAGCGCACGAGGGAGCTTCCAGGGGGAAACGCCTGGTATCTTTATAGTCCTGTCGGGTTTCGCCACC
TCTGACTTGAGCGTCGATTTTTGTGATGCTCGTCAGGGGGGCGGAGCCTATGGAAAAACGCCAGCAACGC
GGCCTTTTTACGGTTCCTGGCCTTTTGCTGGCCTTTTGCTCACATGTTCTTTCCTGCGTTATCCCC
Features (pLannotate 1.2.2; 30 found; start..end, strand, type, name):
      1..101     +  rep_origin     RSF ori (fragment): Plasmids containing the RSF 1030 origin of replication can be propagated in E. coli cells that contain additional plasmids with compatible origins.
    103..195     +  CDS            lacI (fragment): lac repressor; lacI; The lac repressor binds to the lac operator to inhibit transcription in E. coli. This inhibition can be relieved by adding lactose or isopropyl-β-D-thiogalactopyranoside (IPTG).
    208..229     +  protein_bind   CAP binding site: CAP binding activates transcription in the presence of cAMP. E. coli catabolite activator protein
    244..274     +  promoter       lac promoter: promoter for the E. coli lac operon
    282..298     +  protein_bind   lac operator: The lac repressor binds to the lac operator to inhibit transcription in E. coli. This inhibition can be relieved by adding lactose or isopropyl-β-D-thiogalactopyranoside (IPTG). lac repressor encoded by lacI
    343..361     +  promoter       T3 promoter: promoter for bacteriophage T3 RNA polymerase
    389..615     +  promoter       RSV promoter: Rous sarcoma virus enhancer/promoter
    616..796     +  LTR            5' LTR (truncated): truncated 5' long terminal repeat (LTR) from HIV-1
    843..968     +  misc_feature   HIV-1 Ψ: packaging signal of human immunodeficiency virus type 1
    952..1315    +  CDS            HIV-1 gag (fragment): gag protein from human immunodeficiency virus 1; gag
   1461..1694    +  misc_feature   RRE: The Rev response element (RRE) of HIV-1 allows for Rev-dependent mRNA export from the nucleus to the cytoplasm.
   2071..2171    +  CDS            Rev (fragment): human immunodeficiency virus 1 (HIV-1) Rev protein; rev; enhances nuclear export of unspliced and incompletely spliced viral mRNAs
   2221..2404    +  promoter       U6 promoter (fragment): RNA polymerase III promoter for human U6 snRNA
   2395..2529    +  enhancer       CMV enhancer (fragment): human cytomegalovirus immediate early enhancer; contains an 18-bp deletion relative to the standard CMV enhancer
   2530..2733    +  promoter       CMV promoter: human cytomegalovirus (CMV) immediate early promoter
   2777..2811    +  misc_feature   MCS (fragment): multiple cloning site
   2812..3165    +  CDS            EIF4EBP1: 4EBP1_HUMAN - Experimental evidence at protein level: Swiss-Prot protein existence level 1. Repressor of translation initiation that regulates EIF4E activity by preventing its assembly into the eIF4F complex: hypophosphorylated form competes with EIF4G1/EIF4G3 and strongly binds to EIF4E, leading to repress translation. In contrast, hyperphosphorylated form dissociates from EIF4E, allowing interaction between EIF4G1/EIF4G3 and EIF4E, leading to initiation of translation. Mediates the regulation of protein translation by hormones, growth factors and other stimuli that signal through the MAP kin
   3210..3327    +  misc_feature   cPPT/CTS: central polypurine tract and central termination sequence of HIV-1
   3376..3886    +  promoter       hPGK promoter: human phosphoglycerate kinase 1 promoter
   3908..4507    +  CDS            PuroR: puromycin N-acetyltransferase; pac from Streptomyces alboniger; confers resistance to puromycin
   4550..4633    +  CDS            nef (fragment): NEF_HV1Z2 - Experimental evidence at protein level: Swiss-Prot protein existence level 1. Extracellular Nef protein targets CD4(+) T-lymphocytes for apoptosis by interacting with CXCR4 surface receptors. From Human immunodeficiency virus type 1 group M subtype D (isolate Z2/CDC-Z34) (HIV-1).
   4635..4868    +  LTR            3' LTR (ΔU3): self-inactivating 3' long terminal repeat (LTR) from HIV-1
   4940..5061    +  polyA_signal   SV40 poly(A) signal: SV40 polyadenylation signal
   5101..5236    +  rep_origin     SV40 ori: SV40 origin of replication
   5257..5275    -  promoter       T7 promoter: promoter for bacteriophage T7 RNA polymerase
   5283..5438    +  CDS            lacZα (fragment): LacZα fragment of β-galactosidase; lacZ fragment
   5443..5871    +  rep_origin     f1 ori (sequence partly withheld): f1 bacteriophage origin of replication; arrow indicates direction of (+) strand synthesis
   5924..6028    +  promoter       AmpR promoter: bla
   6029..6889    +  CDS            AmpR: β-lactamase; bla; confers resistance to ampicillin, carbenicillin, and related antibiotics
   7060..7648    +  rep_origin     ori: high-copy-number ColE1/pMB1/pBR322/pUC origin of replication
