[The description below was written by a language model from this plasmid's Addgene catalogue record and pLannotate feature annotations shown in this document.]
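Description:
pLJM1-4EBP1-T37A/T46A is a lentiviral mammalian expression plasmid built on the pLJM1 backbone for stable overexpression of a mutant form of human EIF4EBP1 (4E-BP1). It is propagated in E. coli through a high-copy ColE1/pUC-type origin with ampicillin selection (AmpR with its own bla promoter), and it also carries an f1 origin and an SV40 origin. Short annotated fragments of lacI, lacZα, an RSF origin and the lac promoter/operator region, along with T3 and T7 promoters, appear to be cloning-vector remnants rather than functional parts of the payload.

The transfer cassette has a third-generation, self-inactivating layout. An RSV promoter fused to a truncated HIV-1 5′ LTR drives genomic RNA production in packaging cells, followed by the Ψ packaging signal with a partial gag sequence, the Rev response element for Rev-dependent nuclear export, a cPPT/CTS element, and a ΔU3 3′ LTR that inactivates LTR promoter activity after integration. An SV40 poly(A) signal lies downstream. Within this unit, a CMV enhancer/promoter (preceded by a residual U6 promoter fragment) drives the EIF4EBP1 coding sequence, which was inserted at EcoRI sites. No epitope tag is annotated. A separate human PGK promoter expresses puromycin N-acetyltransferase, so transduced cells can be selected with puromycin.

4E-BP1 represses cap-dependent translation by binding eIF4E when hypophosphorylated, and it is released on hyperphosphorylation. The T37A/T46A substitutions replace two threonines with non-phosphorylatable alanines. By general knowledge these are priming phosphorylation sites, so the mutant is typically used to study how phosphorylation of 4E-BP1 controls translation. The record itself states only stable overexpression as the purpose.
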