Addgene plasmid #136420: pLJM1-4EBP1-T37A/T46A
Purpose: Stable overexpression of elF4EBP1 T37A/T46A
Depositing lab: Gabriel Leprivier. Depositing organization: Heinrich-Heine-Universitaet Duesseldorf.
Backbone
  Vector backbone: pLJM1
  Vector type: Mammalian Expression, Lentiviral
  Selectable markers: Puromycin
Growth in bacteria
  Bacterial resistance: Ampicillin, 100 μg/mL
  Growth temperature: 37°C
  Growth strain: NEB Stable
  Copy number: Unknown
Gene/Insert
  Gene/Insert name: eIF4EBP1
  Species: H. sapiens (human)
  Mutation: T37A/T46A
  Entrez Gene: EIF4EBP1 (a.k.a. 4E-BP1, 4EBP1, BP-1, PHAS-I)
  Promoter: CMV
  Cloning method: Restriction Enzyme; 5′ cloning site EcoRI (unknown if destroyed); 3′ cloning site EcoRI (unknown if destroyed)
  Sequencing primers: 5′ Unknown
Terms and licenses: Academic/Nonprofit Terms; Industry Terms: Not Available to Industry
How to cite: pLJM1-4EBP1-T37A/T46A was a gift from Gabriel Leprivier (Addgene plasmid # 136420 ; http://n2t.net/addgene:136420 ; RRID:Addgene_136420)
